Addgene plasmid #216472: p2703-AGER-gRNA2
Purpose: to express Cas9 from S. pyogenes with 2A-eGFP and sgRNA targeting human AGER endogenous ATG start site
Depositing lab: Darrell Kotton. Depositing organization: Boston University Medical Campus. Publication: Generation of human alveolar epithelial type I cells from pluripotent stem cells. Burgess CL, Huang J, Bawa PS, Alysandratos KD, Minakin K, Ayers LJ, Morley MP, Babu A, Villacorta-Martin C, Yampolskaya M, Hinds A, Thapa BR, Wang F, Matschulat A, Mehta P, Morrisey EE, Varelas X, Kotton DN. Cell Stem Cell. 2024 Apr 15:S1934-5909(24)00098-5. doi: 10.1016/j.stem.2024.03.017. PubMed 38642558.
Backbone
  Vector backbone: PX458
  Backbone manufacturer: Morrissey Laboratory
  Backbone size w/o insert (bp): 9274
  Total vector size (bp): 9292
  Vector type: CRISPR
Growth in bacteria
  Bacterial resistance: Ampicillin, 100 μg/mL
  Growth temperature: 37°C
  Growth strain: NEB Stable
  Copy number: High Copy
Gene/Insert
  Gene/Insert name: sgRNA targeting human AGER locus
  gRNA/shRNA sequence: caccgATGGCTGCCGGAACAGCAGT
  Species: H. sapiens (human)
  Cloning method: Restriction Enzyme; 5′ cloning site BbsI (destroyed during cloning); 3′ cloning site BbsI (destroyed during cloning)
  Sequencing primers: 5′ n/a; 3′ n/a
Terms and licenses: Academic/Nonprofit Terms; Industry Terms: Not Available to Industry
Depositor comments: Please visit https://www.biorxiv.org/content/10.1101/2023.01.19.524655v1 for bioRxiv preprint.
How to cite: p2703-AGER-gRNA2 was a gift from Darrell Kotton (Addgene plasmid # 216472 ; http://n2t.net/addgene:216472 ; RRID:Addgene_216472)
