[The description below was written by a language model from this plasmid's Addgene catalogue record and pLannotate feature annotations shown in this document.]
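Description:
p2703-AGER-gRNA2 is an all-in-one CRISPR plasmid built on the PX458 backbone for transient expression in mammalian cells. It delivers both Streptococcus pyogenes Cas9 and a single guide RNA directed at the endogenous ATG start site of the human AGER gene. The total size is about 9.3 kb. In bacteria it replicates from a high-copy ColE1/pUC-type origin and is selected with ampicillin through the β-lactamase gene. An f1 phage origin is also present. A single AAV2 inverted terminal repeat lies downstream of the expression cassette, a backbone remnant that does not make the plasmid a packageable AAV vector.

The plasmid carries two expression units. In the first, a human U6 RNA polymerase III promoter drives the AGER-specific spacer, which was inserted between BbsI sites that were destroyed during cloning. The spacer is fused to the S. pyogenes gRNA scaffold, and the annotation also detects a partial second scaffold fragment just downstream. In the second, a hybrid promoter made of the CMV enhancer, the chicken β-actin promoter and a hybrid intron drives Cas9. The software annotates Cas9 as contiguous N- and C-terminal portions, followed by a nucleoplasmin nuclear localization signal. According to the catalogue description, EGFP is linked to Cas9 by a 2A peptide, although the 2A is not separately annotated, and the transcript ends at a bGH polyadenylation signal. Because both proteins come from one transcript, green fluorescence marks transfected, Cas9-expressing cells and allows them to be enriched by sorting.

Cutting at the AGER start codon suits targeted editing or knock-in at this locus. The associated publication concerns deriving alveolar epithelial type I cells from human pluripotent stem cells, but the record does not describe a donor template or the exact editing strategy.
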