Features (pLannotate 1.2.2; 19 found; start..end, strand, type, name):
      1..241     +  promoter       U6 promoter: RNA polymerase III promoter for human U6 snRNA
    271..346     +  misc_RNA       gRNA scaffold: guide RNA scaffold for the Streptococcus pyogenes CRISPR/Cas9 system
    353..396     +  misc_RNA       gRNA scaffold (fragment): guide RNA scaffold for the Streptococcus pyogenes CRISPR/Cas9 system
    443..728     +  enhancer       CMV enhancer: human cytomegalovirus immediate early enhancer; contains an 18-bp deletion relative to the standard CMV enhancer
    730..1005    +  promoter       chicken β-actin promoter: No description available
   1006..1233    +  intron         hybrid intron: hybrid between chicken β-actin (CBA) and minute virus of mice (MMV) introns (Gray et al., 2011)
   1371..2972    +  CDS            Cas9(N): N-terminal portion of Streptococcus pyogenes Cas9 (Zetsche et al., 2015)
   2973..5471    +  CDS            Cas9(C): C-terminal portion of Streptococcus pyogenes Cas9 (Zetsche et al., 2015)
   5472..5519    +  CDS            nucleoplasmin NLS: bipartite nuclear localization signal from nucleoplasmin
   5589..6302    +  CDS            EGFP: EGFP is a basic (constitutively fluorescent) green fluorescent protein published in 1996, derived from Aequorea victoria. It is reported to be a rapidly-maturing weak dimer with moderate acid sensitivity.
   6336..6447    +  polyA_signal   bGH poly(A) signal: bovine growth hormone polyadenylation signal
   6552..6692    +  repeat_region  AAV2 ITR: inverted terminal repeat of adeno-associated virus serotype 2 inverted
   6697..6748    -  misc_feature   bom (fragment): basis of mobility region from pBR322
   6767..7222    +  rep_origin     f1 ori (sequence partly withheld): f1 bacteriophage origin of replication; arrow indicates direction of (+) strand synthesis
   7223..7272    -  misc_feature   bom (fragment): basis of mobility region from pBR322
   7374..7409    -  CDS            rop (fragment): Rop protein, which maintains plasmids at low copy number; rop
   7504..7608    +  promoter       AmpR promoter: bla
   7609..8469    +  CDS            AmpR: β-lactamase; bla; confers resistance to ampicillin, carbenicillin, and related antibiotics
   8640..9228    +  rep_origin     ori: high-copy-number ColE1/pMB1/pBR322/pUC origin of replication
>Addgene plasmid #216472 | p2703-AGER-gRNA2 | addgene full sequence | sequence record 429739 | Addgene NGS Result
GAGGGCCTATTTCCCATGATTCCTTCATATTTGCATATACGATACAAGGCTGTTAGAGAGATAATTGGAA
TTAATTTGACTGTAAACACAAAGATATTAGTACAAAATACGTGACGTAGAAAGTAATAATTTCTTGGGTA
GTTTGCAGTTTTAAAATTATGTTTTAAAATGGACTATCATATGCTTACCGTAACTTGAAAGTATTTCGAT
TTCTTGGCTTTATATATCTTGTGGAAAGGACGAAACACCGATGGCTGCCGGAACAGCAGTGTTTTAGAGC
TAGAAATAGCAAGTTAAAATAAGGCTAGTCCGTTATCAACTTGAAAAAGTGGCACCGAGTCGGTGCTTTT
TTGTTTTAGAGCTAGAAATAGCAAGTTAAAATAAGGCTAGTCCGTTTTTAGCGCGTGCGCCAATTCTGCA
GACAAATGGCTCTAGAGGTACCCGTTACATAACTTACGGTAAATGGCCCGCCTGGCTGACCGCCCAACGA
CCCCCGCCCATTGACGTCAATAGTAACGCCAATAGGGACTTTCCATTGACGTCAATGGGTGGAGTATTTA
CGGTAAACTGCCCACTTGGCAGTACATCAAGTGTATCATATGCCAAGTACGCCCCCTATTGACGTCAATG
ACGGTAAATGGCCCGCCTGGCATTGTGCCCAGTACATGACCTTATGGGACTTTCCTACTTGGCAGTACAT
CTACGTATTAGTCATCGCTATTACCATGGTCGAGGTGAGCCCCACGTTCTGCTTCACTCTCCCCATCTCC
CCCCCCTCCCCACCCCCAATTTTGTATTTATTTATTTTTTAATTATTTTGTGCAGCGATGGGGGCGGGGG
GGGGGGGGGCGGGGGCGGGGCGGGGCGGGGCGGGGCGAGGGGCGGGGCGGGGCGAGGCGGAGAGGTGCGG
CGGCAGCCAATCAGAGCGGCGCGCTCCGAAAGTTTCCTTTTATGGCGAGGCGGCGGCGGCGGCGGCCCTA
TAAAAAGCGAAGCGCGCGGCGGGCGGGAGTCGCTGCGCGCTGCCTTCGCCCCGTGCCCCGCTCCGCCGCC
GCCTCGCGCCGCCCGCCCCGGCTCTGACTGACCGCGTTACTCCCACAGGTGAGCGGGCGGGACGGCCCTT
CTCCTCCGGGCTGTAATTAGCTGAGCAAGAGGTAAGGGTTTAAGGGATGGTTGGTTGGTGGGGTATTAAT
GTTTAATTACCTGGAGCACCTGCCTGAAATCACTTTTTTTCAGGTTGGACCGGTGCCACCATGGACTATA
AGGACCACGACGGAGACTACAAGGATCATGATATTGATTACAAAGACGATGACGATAAGATGGCCCCAAA
GAAGAAGCGGAAGGTCGGTATCCACGGAGTCCCAGCAGCCGACAAGAAGTACAGCATCGGCCTGGACATC
GGCACCAACTCTGTGGGCTGGGCCGTGATCACCGACGAGTACAAGGTGCCCAGCAAGAAATTCAAGGTGC
TGGGCAACACCGACCGGCACAGCATCAAGAAGAACCTGATCGGAGCCCTGCTGTTCGACAGCGGCGAAAC
AGCCGAGGCCACCCGGCTGAAGAGAACCGCCAGAAGAAGATACACCAGACGGAAGAACCGGATCTGCTAT
CTGCAAGAGATCTTCAGCAACGAGATGGCCAAGGTGGACGACAGCTTCTTCCACAGACTGGAAGAGTCCT
TCCTGGTGGAAGAGGATAAGAAGCACGAGCGGCACCCCATCTTCGGCAACATCGTGGACGAGGTGGCCTA
CCACGAGAAGTACCCCACCATCTACCACCTGAGAAAGAAACTGGTGGACAGCACCGACAAGGCCGACCTG
CGGCTGATCTATCTGGCCCTGGCCCACATGATCAAGTTCCGGGGCCACTTCCTGATCGAGGGCGACCTGA
ACCCCGACAACAGCGACGTGGACAAGCTGTTCATCCAGCTGGTGCAGACCTACAACCAGCTGTTCGAGGA
AAACCCCATCAACGCCAGCGGCGTGGACGCCAAGGCCATCCTGTCTGCCAGACTGAGCAAGAGCAGACGG
CTGGAAAATCTGATCGCCCAGCTGCCCGGCGAGAAGAAGAATGGCCTGTTCGGAAACCTGATTGCCCTGA
GCCTGGGCCTGACCCCCAACTTCAAGAGCAACTTCGACCTGGCCGAGGATGCCAAACTGCAGCTGAGCAA
GGACACCTACGACGACGACCTGGACAACCTGCTGGCCCAGATCGGCGACCAGTACGCCGACCTGTTTCTG
GCCGCCAAGAACCTGTCCGACGCCATCCTGCTGAGCGACATCCTGAGAGTGAACACCGAGATCACCAAGG
CCCCCCTGAGCGCCTCTATGATCAAGAGATACGACGAGCACCACCAGGACCTGACCCTGCTGAAAGCTCT
CGTGCGGCAGCAGCTGCCTGAGAAGTACAAAGAGATTTTCTTCGACCAGAGCAAGAACGGCTACGCCGGC
TACATTGACGGCGGAGCCAGCCAGGAAGAGTTCTACAAGTTCATCAAGCCCATCCTGGAAAAGATGGACG
GCACCGAGGAACTGCTCGTGAAGCTGAACAGAGAGGACCTGCTGCGGAAGCAGCGGACCTTCGACAACGG
CAGCATCCCCCACCAGATCCACCTGGGAGAGCTGCACGCCATTCTGCGGCGGCAGGAAGATTTTTACCCA
TTCCTGAAGGACAACCGGGAAAAGATCGAGAAGATCCTGACCTTCCGCATCCCCTACTACGTGGGCCCTC
TGGCCAGGGGAAACAGCAGATTCGCCTGGATGACCAGAAAGAGCGAGGAAACCATCACCCCCTGGAACTT
CGAGGAAGTGGTGGACAAGGGCGCTTCCGCCCAGAGCTTCATCGAGCGGATGACCAACTTCGATAAGAAC
CTGCCCAACGAGAAGGTGCTGCCCAAGCACAGCCTGCTGTACGAGTACTTCACCGTGTATAACGAGCTGA
CCAAAGTGAAATACGTGACCGAGGGAATGAGAAAGCCCGCCTTCCTGAGCGGCGAGCAGAAAAAGGCCAT
CGTGGACCTGCTGTTCAAGACCAACCGGAAAGTGACCGTGAAGCAGCTGAAAGAGGACTACTTCAAGAAA
ATCGAGTGCTTCGACTCCGTGGAAATCTCCGGCGTGGAAGATCGGTTCAACGCCTCCCTGGGCACATACC
ACGATCTGCTGAAAATTATCAAGGACAAGGACTTCCTGGACAATGAGGAAAACGAGGACATTCTGGAAGA
TATCGTGCTGACCCTGACACTGTTTGAGGACAGAGAGATGATCGAGGAACGGCTGAAAACCTATGCCCAC
CTGTTCGACGACAAAGTGATGAAGCAGCTGAAGCGGCGGAGATACACCGGCTGGGGCAGGCTGAGCCGGA
AGCTGATCAACGGCATCCGGGACAAGCAGTCCGGCAAGACAATCCTGGATTTCCTGAAGTCCGACGGCTT
CGCCAACAGAAACTTCATGCAGCTGATCCACGACGACAGCCTGACCTTTAAAGAGGACATCCAGAAAGCC
CAGGTGTCCGGCCAGGGCGATAGCCTGCACGAGCACATTGCCAATCTGGCCGGCAGCCCCGCCATTAAGA
AGGGCATCCTGCAGACAGTGAAGGTGGTGGACGAGCTCGTGAAAGTGATGGGCCGGCACAAGCCCGAGAA
CATCGTGATCGAAATGGCCAGAGAGAACCAGACCACCCAGAAGGGACAGAAGAACAGCCGCGAGAGAATG
AAGCGGATCGAAGAGGGCATCAAAGAGCTGGGCAGCCAGATCCTGAAAGAACACCCCGTGGAAAACACCC
AGCTGCAGAACGAGAAGCTGTACCTGTACTACCTGCAGAATGGGCGGGATATGTACGTGGACCAGGAACT
GGACATCAACCGGCTGTCCGACTACGATGTGGACCATATCGTGCCTCAGAGCTTTCTGAAGGACGACTCC
ATCGACAACAAGGTGCTGACCAGAAGCGACAAGAACCGGGGCAAGAGCGACAACGTGCCCTCCGAAGAGG
TCGTGAAGAAGATGAAGAACTACTGGCGGCAGCTGCTGAACGCCAAGCTGATTACCCAGAGAAAGTTCGA
CAATCTGACCAAGGCCGAGAGAGGCGGCCTGAGCGAACTGGATAAGGCCGGCTTCATCAAGAGACAGCTG
GTGGAAACCCGGCAGATCACAAAGCACGTGGCACAGATCCTGGACTCCCGGATGAACACTAAGTACGACG
AGAATGACAAGCTGATCCGGGAAGTGAAAGTGATCACCCTGAAGTCCAAGCTGGTGTCCGATTTCCGGAA
GGATTTCCAGTTTTACAAAGTGCGCGAGATCAACAACTACCACCACGCCCACGACGCCTACCTGAACGCC
GTCGTGGGAACCGCCCTGATCAAAAAGTACCCTAAGCTGGAAAGCGAGTTCGTGTACGGCGACTACAAGG
TGTACGACGTGCGGAAGATGATCGCCAAGAGCGAGCAGGAAATCGGCAAGGCTACCGCCAAGTACTTCTT
CTACAGCAACATCATGAACTTTTTCAAGACCGAGATTACCCTGGCCAACGGCGAGATCCGGAAGCGGCCT
CTGATCGAGACAAACGGCGAAACCGGGGAGATCGTGTGGGATAAGGGCCGGGATTTTGCCACCGTGCGGA
AAGTGCTGAGCATGCCCCAAGTGAATATCGTGAAAAAGACCGAGGTGCAGACAGGCGGCTTCAGCAAAGA
GTCTATCCTGCCCAAGAGGAACAGCGATAAGCTGATCGCCAGAAAGAAGGACTGGGACCCTAAGAAGTAC
GGCGGCTTCGACAGCCCCACCGTGGCCTATTCTGTGCTGGTGGTGGCCAAAGTGGAAAAGGGCAAGTCCA
AGAAACTGAAGAGTGTGAAAGAGCTGCTGGGGATCACCATCATGGAAAGAAGCAGCTTCGAGAAGAATCC
CATCGACTTTCTGGAAGCCAAGGGCTACAAAGAAGTGAAAAAGGACCTGATCATCAAGCTGCCTAAGTAC
TCCCTGTTCGAGCTGGAAAACGGCCGGAAGAGAATGCTGGCCTCTGCCGGCGAACTGCAGAAGGGAAACG
AACTGGCCCTGCCCTCCAAATATGTGAACTTCCTGTACCTGGCCAGCCACTATGAGAAGCTGAAGGGCTC
CCCCGAGGATAATGAGCAGAAACAGCTGTTTGTGGAACAGCACAAGCACTACCTGGACGAGATCATCGAG
CAGATCAGCGAGTTCTCCAAGAGAGTGATCCTGGCCGACGCTAATCTGGACAAAGTGCTGTCCGCCTACA
ACAAGCACCGGGATAAGCCCATCAGAGAGCAGGCCGAGAATATCATCCACCTGTTTACCCTGACCAATCT
GGGAGCCCCTGCCGCCTTCAAGTACTTTGACACCACCATCGACCGGAAGAGGTACACCAGCACCAAAGAG
GTGCTGGACGCCACCCTGATCCACCAGAGCATCACCGGCCTGTACGAGACACGGATCGACCTGTCTCAGC
TGGGAGGCGACAAAAGGCCGGCGGCCACGAAAAAGGCCGGCCAGGCAAAAAAGAAAAAGGAATTCGGCAG
TGGAGAGGGCAGAGGAAGTCTGCTAACATGCGGTGACGTCGAGGAGAATCCTGGCCCAGTGAGCAAGGGC
GAGGAGCTGTTCACCGGGGTGGTGCCCATCCTGGTCGAGCTGGACGGCGACGTAAACGGCCACAAGTTCA
GCGTGTCCGGCGAGGGCGAGGGCGATGCCACCTACGGCAAGCTGACCCTGAAGTTCATCTGCACCACCGG
CAAGCTGCCCGTGCCCTGGCCCACCCTCGTGACCACCCTGACCTACGGCGTGCAGTGCTTCAGCCGCTAC
CCCGACCACATGAAGCAGCACGACTTCTTCAAGTCCGCCATGCCCGAAGGCTACGTCCAGGAGCGCACCA
TCTTCTTCAAGGACGACGGCAACTACAAGACCCGCGCCGAGGTGAAGTTCGAGGGCGACACCCTGGTGAA
CCGCATCGAGCTGAAGGGCATCGACTTCAAGGAGGACGGCAACATCCTGGGGCACAAGCTGGAGTACAAC
TACAACAGCCACAACGTCTATATCATGGCCGACAAGCAGAAGAACGGCATCAAGGTGAACTTCAAGATCC
GCCACAACATCGAGGACGGCAGCGTGCAGCTCGCCGACCACTACCAGCAGAACACCCCCATCGGCGACGG
CCCCGTGCTGCTGCCCGACAACCACTACCTGAGCACCCAGTCCGCCCTGAGCAAAGACCCCAACGAGAAG
CGCGATCACATGGTCCTGCTGGAGTTCGTGACCGCCGCCGGGATCACTCTCGGCATGGACGAGCTGTACA
AGGAATTCTAACTAGAGCTCGCTGATCAGCCTCGACTGTGCCTTCTAGTTGCCAGCCATCTGTTGTTTGC
CCCTCCCCCGTGCCTTCCTTGACCCTGGAAGGTGCCACTCCCACTGTCCTTTCCTAATAAAATGAGGAAA
TTGCATCGCATTGTCTGAGTAGGTGTCATTCTATTCTGGGGGGTGGGGTGGGGCAGGACAGCAAGGGGGA
GGATTGGGAAGAGAATAGCAGGCATGCTGGGGAGCGGCCGCAGGAACCCCTAGTGATGGAGTTGGCCACT
CCCTCTCTGCGCGCTCGCTCGCTCACTGAGGCCGGGCGACCAAAGGTCGCCCGACGCCCGGGCTTTGCCC
GGGCGGCCTCAGTGAGCGAGCGAGCGCGCAGCTGCCTGCAGGGGCGCCTGATGCGGTATTTTCTCCTTAC
GCATCTGTGCGGTATTTCACACCGCATA
[95 nt withheld, positions 6749-6843]
T
[46 nt withheld, positions 6845-6890]
C
[141 nt withheld, positions 6892-7032]
CCTTTGACGTTGGAGTCCACGTTCTTT
[37 nt withheld, positions 7060-7096]
ACTCTATCTCGGGCTATTCTTTTGATTTATAAGGGATTTTGCCGATTTCGGTCTATTGGTTAAAAAATGA
GCTGATTTAACAAAAATTTAACGCGAATTTTAACAAAATATTAACGTTTACAATTTTATGGTGCACTCTC
AGTACAATCTGCTCTGATGCCGCATAGTTAAGCCAGCCCCGACACCCGCCAACACCCGCTGACGCGCCCT
GACGGGCTTGTCTGCTCCCGGCATCCGCTTACAGACAAGCTGTGACCGTCTCCGGGAGCTGCATGTGTCA
GAGGTTTTCACCGTCATCACCGAAACGCGCGAGACGAAAGGGCCTCGTGATACGCCTATTTTTATAGGTT
AATGTCATGATAATAATGGTTTCTTAGACGTCAGGTGGCACTTTTCGGGGAAATGTGCGCGGAACCCCTA
TTTGTTTATTTTTCTAAATACATTCAAATATGTATCCGCTCATGAGACAATAACCCTGATAAATGCTTCA
ATAATATTGAAAAAGGAAGAGTATGAGTATTCAACATTTCCGTGTCGCCCTTATTCCCTTTTTTGCGGCA
TTTTGCCTTCCTGTTTTTGCTCACCCAGAAACGCTGGTGAAAGTAAAAGATGCTGAAGATCAGTTGGGTG
CACGAGTGGGTTACATCGAACTGGATCTCAACAGCGGTAAGATCCTTGAGAGTTTTCGCCCCGAAGAACG
TTTTCCAATGATGAGCACTTTTAAAGTTCTGCTATGTGGCGCGGTATTATCCCGTATTGACGCCGGGCAA
GAGCAACTCGGTCGCCGCATACACTATTCTCAGAATGACTTGGTTGAGTACTCACCAGTCACAGAAAAGC
ATCTTACGGATGGCATGACAGTAAGAGAATTATGCAGTGCTGCCATAACCATGAGTGATAACACTGCGGC
CAACTTACTTCTGACAACGATCGGAGGACCGAAGGAGCTAACCGCTTTTTTGCACAACATGGGGGATCAT
GTAACTCGCCTTGATCGTTGGGAACCGGAGCTGAATGAAGCCATACCAAACGACGAGCGTGACACCACGA
TGCCTGTAGCAATGGCAACAACGTTGCGCAAACTATTAACTGGCGAACTACTTACTCTAGCTTCCCGGCA
ACAATTAATAGACTGGATGGAGGCGGATAAAGTTGCAGGACCACTTCTGCGCTCGGCCCTTCCGGCTGGC
TGGTTTATTGCTGATAAATCTGGAGCCGGTGAGCGTGGAAGCCGCGGTATCATTGCAGCACTGGGGCCAG
ATGGTAAGCCCTCCCGTATCGTAGTTATCTACACGACGGGGAGTCAGGCAACTATGGATGAACGAAATAG
ACAGATCGCTGAGATAGGTGCCTCACTGATTAAGCATTGGTAACTGTCAGACCAAGTTTACTCATATATA
CTTTAGATTGATTTAAAACTTCATTTTTAATTTAAAAGGATCTAGGTGAAGATCCTTTTTGATAATCTCA
TGACCAAAATCCCTTAACGTGAGTTTTCGTTCCACTGAGCGTCAGACCCCGTAGAAAAGATCAAAGGATC
TTCTTGAGATCCTTTTTTTCTGCGCGTAATCTGCTGCTTGCAAACAAAAAAACCACCGCTACCAGCGGTG
GTTTGTTTGCCGGATCAAGAGCTACCAACTCTTTTTCCGAAGGTAACTGGCTTCAGCAGAGCGCAGATAC
CAAATACTGTTCTTCTAGTGTAGCCGTAGTTAGGCCACCACTTCAAGAACTCTGTAGCACCGCCTACATA
CCTCGCTCTGCTAATCCTGTTACCAGTGGCTGCTGCCAGTGGCGATAAGTCGTGTCTTACCGGGTTGGAC
TCAAGACGATAGTTACCGGATAAGGCGCAGCGGTCGGGCTGAACGGGGGGTTCGTGCACACAGCCCAGCT
TGGAGCGAACGACCTACACCGAACTGAGATACCTACAGCGTGAGCTATGAGAAAGCGCCACGCTTCCCGA
AGGGAGAAAGGCGGACAGGTATCCGGTAAGCGGCAGGGTCGGAACAGGAGAGCGCACGAGGGAGCTTCCA
GGGGGAAACGCCTGGTATCTTTATAGTCCTGTCGGGTTTCGCCACCTCTGACTTGAGCGTCGATTTTTGT
GATGCTCGTCAGGGGGGCGGAGCCTATGGAAAAACGCCAGCAACGCGGCCTTTTTACGGTTCCTGGCCTT
TTGCTGGCCTTTTGCTCACATGT
